Addgene plasmid #214252: pGEL852
Purpose: (Empty Backbone) Expression TadCBEd_V106W in rice cells
Depositing lab: Yong Zhang. Depositing organization: Southwest University (SWU). Publication: High performance TadA-8e derived cytosine and dual base editors with undetectable off-target effects in plants. Fan T, Cheng Y, Wu Y, Liu S, Tang X, He Y, Liao S, Zheng X, Zhang T, Qi Y, Zhang Y. Nat Commun. 2024 Jun 14;15(1):5103. doi: 10.1038/s41467-024-49473-w. PubMed 38877035.
Backbone
  Vector backbone: pGEL852
  Vector type: Plant Expression
  Selectable markers: Hygromycin
Growth in bacteria
  Bacterial resistance: Kanamycin, 50 μg/mL
  Growth temperature: 37°C
  Growth strain: DH5alpha
  Copy number: Unknown
Terms and licenses: Academic/Nonprofit Terms; Industry Terms: Not Available to Industry
Depositor comments: Please visit https://doi.org/10.1101/2024.02.25.581917 for bioRxiv preprint.
How to cite: pGEL852 was a gift from Yong Zhang (Addgene plasmid # 214252 ; http://n2t.net/addgene:214252 ; RRID:Addgene_214252)
