[The description below was written by a language model from this plasmid's Addgene catalogue record and pLannotate feature annotations shown in this document.]
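Description:
pGEL852 is a 21.3 kb Agrobacterium T-DNA binary vector for plant expression, catalogued as an empty backbone for expressing the TadCBEd_V106W cytosine base editor in rice cells. The backbone carries a ColE1/pMB1-type origin with a bom site for propagation in E. coli. It also carries the pVS1 oriV, RepA and StaA functions, which allow stable replication in Agrobacterium. A kanamycin resistance gene (aphA-3) provides bacterial selection. Nopaline-type left and right border repeats define the region transferred into the plant genome.

Within the T-DNA, a maize polyubiquitin promoter drives an open reading frame annotated as an E. coli TadA-derived deaminase, then Streptococcus pyogenes Cas9, then the phage PBS2 uracil glycosylase inhibitor (UGI), ending at the Arabidopsis HSP18.2 terminator. This matches a TadA-8e-derived cytosine base editor, in which the evolved deaminase converts cytosine at the Cas9-targeted site and UGI blocks excision of the resulting uracil. The feature table does not indicate which Cas9 variant (nickase or otherwise) is present.

Nearby, a region containing two tRNA elements and a tracrRNA-derived scaffold fragment flanks a lac promoter/lacZα segment with T3 and T7 promoters. This arrangement suggests a tRNA-processed guide RNA cassette in which the lacZα stuffer is replaced by a user's spacer, consistent with the "empty backbone" label. The promoter driving the guide is not annotated.

A CaMV 35S promoter drives mCherry followed closely by the hygromycin phosphotransferase gene, ending in a CaMV poly(A) signal, which gives both red fluorescence and hygromycin selection of transformed plant tissue. The link between the two coding sequences is not annotated.
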