Features (pLannotate 1.2.2; 39 found; start..end, strand, type, name):
    178..523     +  promoter       CaMV 35S promoter: strong constitutive promoter from cauliflower mosaic virus
    475..521     +  promoter       minimal CaMV 35S promoter: minimal 35S promoter from cauliflower mosaic virus
    596..1303    +  CDS            mCherry: mCherry is a basic (constitutively fluorescent) red fluorescent protein published in 2004, derived from Discosoma sp.. It is reported to be a very rapidly-maturing monomer with low acid sensitivity.
   1325..2350    +  CDS            HygR: aminoglycoside phosphotransferase from E. coli; aph(4)-Ia; confers resistance to hygromycin
   2391..2565    +  polyA_signal   CaMV poly(A) signal: cauliflower mosaic virus polyadenylation signal
   2643..2667    -  misc_feature   LB T-DNA repeat: left border repeat from nopaline C58 T-DNA
   3092..3886    +  CDS            KanR: aminoglycoside phosphotransferase; aphA-3; confers resistance to kanamycin
   3985..4054    -  ncRNA          RNA-OUT: Accession: RF00240 - RNA-OUT
   5311..5899    +  rep_origin     ori: high-copy-number ColE1/pMB1/pBR322/pUC origin of replication
   6085..6225    -  misc_feature   bom: basis of mobility region from pBR322
   6327..6366    -  CDS            rop (fragment): Rop protein, which maintains plasmids at low copy number; rop
   6569..6763    -  rep_origin     pVS1 oriV: origin of replication for the Pseudomonas plasmid pVS1 (Heeb et al., 2000)
   6829..7902    -  CDS            pVS1 RepA: replication protein from the Pseudomonas plasmid pVS1 (Heeb et al., 2000)
   8331..8960    -  CDS            pVS1 StaA: stability protein from the Pseudomonas plasmid pVS1 (Heeb et al., 2000)
   9520..9921    -  CDS            Y4CG_SINFN (fragment): Protein inferred from homology: Swiss-Prot protein existence level 3. From Sinorhizobium fredii (strain NBRC 101917 / NGR234).
  10261..10285   -  misc_feature   RB T-DNA repeat: right border repeat from nopaline C58 T-DNA
  10351..10475   -  CDS            lacZα (fragment): LacZα fragment of β-galactosidase; lacZ fragment
  10476..10602   -  CDS            lacZα (fragment): LacZα fragment of β-galactosidase; lacZ fragment
  10962..11032   -  ncRNA          tRNA: Accession: RF00005 - tRNA
  11074..11117   -  misc_RNA       tracrRNA (fragment): trans-activating CRISPR RNA for the Streptococcus pyogenes CRISPR/Cas9 system
  11177..11198   +  protein_bind   CAP binding site: CAP binding activates transcription in the presence of cAMP. E. coli catabolite activator protein
  11213..11243   +  promoter       lac promoter: promoter for the E. coli lac operon
  11247..11269   +  protein_bind   lac operator (fragment): The lac repressor binds to the lac operator to inhibit transcription in E. coli. This inhibition can be relieved by adding lactose or isopropyl-β-D-thiogalactopyranoside (IPTG). lac repressor encoded by lacI
  11312..11330   +  promoter       T3 promoter: promoter for bacteriophage T3 RNA polymerase
  11346..11369   +  misc_feature   MCS (fragment): pBluescript multiple cloning site
  11378..11396   -  promoter       T7 promoter: promoter for bacteriophage T7 RNA polymerase
  11404..11559   +  CDS            lacZα (fragment): LacZα fragment of β-galactosidase; lacZ fragment
  11564..11582   +  rep_origin     f1 ori (fragment): f1 bacteriophage origin of replication; arrow indicates direction of (+) strand synthesis
  11701..11771   -  ncRNA          tRNA: Accession: RF00005 - tRNA
  13344..13592   -  terminator     HSP terminator: efficient transcription terminator from the Arabidopsis thaliana heat shock protein 18.2 gene (Nagaya et al., 2010)
  13671..13919   -  CDS            UGI: UNGI_BPPB2 - Experimental evidence at protein level: Swiss-Prot protein existence level 1. This protein binds specifically and reversibly to the host uracil-DNA glycosylase, preventing removal of uracil residues from PBS2 DNA by the host uracil-excision repair system. From Bacillus phage PBS2 (Bacteriophage PBS2).
  14283..18383   -  CDS            cas9: CAS9_STRP1 - Also known as csn1 From Streptococcus pyogenes serotype M1.
  18537..19028   -  CDS            tadA: TADA_ECOLI - Also known as yfhC. Experimental evidence at protein level: Swiss-Prot protein existence level 1. Catalyzes the deamination of adenosine to inosine at the wobble position 34 of tRNA(Arg2). Essential for cell viability. From Escherichia coli (strain K12).
  19095..21092   -  promoter       Ubi promoter: maize polyubiquitin gene promoter
  21105..21130   -  misc_feature   MCS (fragment): pUC18/19 multiple cloning site
  21161..21183   -  protein_bind   lac operator (fragment): The lac repressor binds to the lac operator to inhibit transcription in E. coli. This inhibition can be relieved by adding lactose or isopropyl-β-D-thiogalactopyranoside (IPTG). lac repressor encoded by lacI
  21187..21217   -  promoter       lac promoter: promoter for the E. coli lac operon
  21232..21253   -  protein_bind   CAP binding site: CAP binding activates transcription in the presence of cAMP. E. coli catabolite activator protein
  21266..88      -  CDS            lacI (fragment) (across the origin): lac repressor; lacI; The lac repressor binds to the lac operator to inhibit transcription in E. coli. This inhibition can be relieved by adding lactose or isopropyl-β-D-thiogalactopyranoside (IPTG).
>Addgene plasmid #214252 | pGEL852 | addgene full sequence | sequence record 430955 | Addgene NGS Result
CACTGCCCGCTTTCCAGTCGGGAAACCTGTCGTGCCAGCTGCATTAATGAATCGGCCAACGCGCGGGGAG
AGGCGGTTTGCGTATTGGCTAGAGCAGCTTGCCAACATGGTGGAGCACGACACTCTCGTCTACTCCAAGA
ATATCAAAGATACAGTCTCAGAAGACCAAAGGGCTATTGAGACTTTTCAACAAAGGGTAATATCGGGAAA
CCTCCTCGGATTCCATTGCCCAGCTATCTGTCACTTCATCAAAAGGACAGTAGAAAAGGAAGGTGGCACC
TACAAATGCCATCATTGCGATAAAGGAAAGGCTATCGTTCAAGATGCCTCTGCCGACAGTGGTCCCAAAG
ATGGACCCCCACCCACGAGGAGCATCGTGGAAAAAGAAGACGTTCCAACCACGTCTTCAAAGCAAGTGGA
TTGATGTGATATCTCCACTGACGTAAGGGATGACGCACAATCCCACTATCCTTCGCAAGACCCTTCCTCT
ATATAAGGAAGTTCATTTCATTTGGAGAGGACACGCTGAAATCACCAGTCTCTCTCTACAAATCTATCTC
TCTCGAGCTTTCGCAGATCCGGGGGGCAATGAGATATGGTGAGCAAGGGCGAGGAGGATAACATGGCCAT
CATCAAGGAGTTCATGCGCTTCAAGGTGCACATGGAGGGCTCCGTGAACGGCCACGAGTTCGAGATCGAG
GGCGAGGGCGAGGGCCGCCCCTACGAGGGCACCCAGACCGCCAAGCTGAAGGTGACCAAGGGTGGCCCCC
TGCCCTTCGCCTGGGACATCCTGTCCCCTCAGTTCATGTACGGCTCCAAGGCCTACGTGAAGCACCCCGC
CGACATCCCCGACTACTTGAAGCTGTCCTTCCCCGAGGGCTTCAAGTGGGAGCGCGTGATGAACTTCGAG
GACGGCGGCGTGGTGACCGTGACCCAGGACTCCTCCCTGCAGGACGGCGAGTTCATCTACAAGGTGAAGC
TGCGCGGCACCAACTTCCCCTCCGACGGCCCCGTAATGCAGAAGAAGACCATGGGCTGGGAGGCCTCCTC
CGAGCGGATGTACCCCGAGGACGGCGCCCTGAAGGGCGAGATCAAGCAGAGGCTGAAGCTGAAGGACGGC
GGCCACTACGACGCTGAGGTCAAGACCACCTACAAGGCCAAGAAGCCCGTGCAGCTGCCCGGCGCCTACA
ACGTCAACATCAAGTTGGACATCACCTCCCACAACGAGGACTACACCATCGTGGAACAGTACGAACGCGC
CGAGGGCCGCCACTCCACCGGCGGCATGGACGAGCTTTACAAGTCGGGCGGAGGTGGCTCTGATATGAAA
AAGCCTGAACTCACCGCGACGTCTGTCGAGAAGTTTCTGATCGAAAAGTTCGACAGCGTGTCCGACCTGA
TGCAGCTCTCGGAGGGCGAAGAATCTCGTGCTTTCAGCTTCGATGTAGGAGGGCGTGGATATGTCCTGCG
GGTAAATAGCTGCGCCGATGGTTTCTACAAAGATCGTTATGTTTATCGGCACTTTGCATCGGCCGCGCTC
CCGATTCCGGAAGTGCTTGACATTGGGGAATTCAGCGAGAGCCTGACCTATTGCATCTCCCGCCGTGCAC
AGGGTGTCACGTTGCAAGACCTGCCTGAAACCGAACTGCCCGCTGTTCTGCAGCCGGTCGCGGAGGCCAT
GGATGCGATCGCTGCGGCCGATCTTAGCCAGACGAGCGGGTTCGGCCCATTCGGACCGCAAGGAATCGGT
CAATACACTACATGGCGTGATTTCATATGCGCGATTGCTGATCCCCATGTGTATCACTGGCAAACTGTGA
TGGACGACACCGTCAGTGCGTCCGTCGCGCAGGCTCTCGATGAGCTGATGCTTTGGGCCGAGGACTGCCC
CGAAGTCCGGCACCTCGTGCACGCGGATTTCGGCTCCAACAATGTCCTGACGGACAATGGCCGCATAACA
GCGGTCATTGACTGGAGCGAGGCGATGTTCGGGGATTCCCAATACGAGGTCGCCAACATCTTCTTCTGGA
GGCCGTGGTTGGCTTGTATGGAGCAGCAGACGCGCTACTTCGAGCGGAGGCATCCGGAGCTTGCAGGATC
GCCACGACTCCGGGCGTATATGCTCCGCATTGGTCTTGACCAACTCTATCAGAGCTTGGTTGACGGCAAT
TTCGATGATGCAGCTTGGGCGCAGGGTCGATGCGACGCAATCGTCCGATCCGGAGCCGGGACTGTCGGGC
GTACACAAATCGCCCGCAGAAGCGCGGCCGTCTGGACCGATGGCTGTGTAGAAGTACTCGCCGATAGTGG
AAACCGACGCCCCAGCACTCGTCCGAGGGCAAAGAAATAGAGTAGATGCCGACCGGGATCTGTCGATCGA
CAAGCTCGAGTTTCTCCATAATAATGTGTGAGTAGTTCCCAGATAAGGGAATTAGGGTTCCTATAGGGTT
TCGCTCATGTGTTGAGCATATAAGAAACCCTTAGTATGTATTTGTATTTGTAAAATACTTCTATCAATAA
AATTTCTAATTCCTAAAACCAAAATCCAGTACTAAAATCCAGATCCCCCGAATTAATTCGGCGTTAATTC
AGTACATTAAAAACGTCCGCAATGTGTTATTAAGTTGTCTAAGCGTCAATTTGTTTACACCACAATATAT
CCTGCCACCAGCCAGCCAACAGCTCCCCGACCGGCAGCTCGGCACAAAATCACCACTCGATACAGGCAGC
CCATCAGTCCGGGACGGCGTCAGCGGGAGAGCCGTTGTAAGGCGGCAGACTTTGCTCATGTTACCGATGC
TATTCGGAAGAACGGCAACTAAGCTGCCGGGTTTGAAACACGGATGATCTCGCGGAGGGTAGCATGTTGA
TTGTAACGATGACAGAGCGTTGCTGCCTGTGATCACCGCGGTTTCAAAATCGGCTCCGTCGATACTATGT
TATACGCCAACTTTGAAAACAACTTTGAAAAAGCTGTTTTCTGGTATTTAAGGTTTTAGAATGCAAGGAA
CAGTGAATTGGAGTTCGTCTTGTTATAATTAGCTTCTTGGGGTATCTTTAAATACTGTAGAAAAGAGGAA
GGAAATAATAAATGGCTAAAATGAGAATATCACCGGAATTGAAAAAACTGATCGAAAAATACCGCTGCGT
AAAAGATACGGAAGGAATGTCTCCTGCTAAGGTATATAAGCTGGTGGGAGAAAATGAAAACCTATATTTA
AAAATGACGGACAGCCGGTATAAAGGGACCACCTATGATGTGGAACGGGAAAAGGACATGATGCTATGGC
TGGAAGGAAAGCTGCCTGTTCCAAAGGTCCTGCACTTTGAACGGCATGATGGCTGGAGCAATCTGCTCAT
GAGTGAGGCCGATGGCGTCCTTTGCTCGGAAGAGTATGAAGATGAACAAAGCCCTGAAAAGATTATCGAG
CTGTATGCGGAGTGCATCAGGCTCTTTCACTCCATCGACATATCGGATTGTCCCTATACGAATAGCTTAG
ACAGCCGCTTAGCCGAATTGGATTACTTACTGAATAACGATCTGGCCGATGTGGATTGCGAAAACTGGGA
AGAAGACACTCCATTTAAAGATCCGCGCGAGCTGTATGATTTTTTAAAGACGGAAAAGCCCGAAGAGGAA
CTTGTCTTTTCCCACGGCGACCTGGGAGACAGCAACATCTTTGTGAAAGATGGCAAAGTAAGTGGCTTTA
TTGATCTTGGGAGAAGCGGCAGGGCGGACAAGTGGTATGACATTGCCTTCTGCGTCCGGTCGATCAGGGA
GGATATCGGGGAAGAACAGTATGTCGAGCTATTTTTTGACTTACTGGGGATCAAGCCTGATTGGGAGAAA
ATAAAATATTATATTTTACTGGATGAATTGTTTTAGTACCTAGAATGCATGACCAAAATCCCTTAACGTG
AGTTTTCGTTCCACTGAGCGCTGATGAATCCCCTAATGATTTTTATCAAAATCATTAAGTTAAGGTAGAT
ACACATCTTGTCATATGATCAAATGGTTTCGCCAAAAATCAATAATCAGACAACAAAATGTGCGAACTCG
ATATTTTACACGACTCTCTTTACCAATTCTGCCCCGAATTACACTTAAAACGACTCAACAGCTTAACGTT
GGCTTGCCACGCCTTACTTGACTGTAAAACTCTCACTCTTACCGAACTTGGCCGTAACCTGCCAACCAAA
GCGAGAACAAAACATAACATCAAACGAATCGACCGATTGTTAGGTAATCGTCACCTCCACAAAGAGCGAC
TCGCTGTATACCGTTGGCATGCTAGCTTTATCTGTTCGGGCAATACGATGCCCATTGTACTTGTTGACTG
GTCTGATATCCGTGAGCAAAAACGGCTTATGGTATTGCGAGCTTCAGTCGCACTACACGGTCGTTCTGTT
ACTCTTTATGAGAAAGCGTTCCCGCTTTCAGAGCAATGTTCAAAGAAAGCTCATGACCAATTTCTAGCCG
ACCTTGCGAGCATTCTACCGAGTAACACCACACCGCTCATTGTCAGTGATGCTGGCTTTAAAGTGCCATG
GTATAAATCCGTTGAGAAGCTGGGTTGGTACTGGTTAAGTCGAGTAAGAGGAAAAGTACAATATGCAGAC
CTAGGAGCGGAAAACTGGAAACCTATCAGCAACTTACATGATATGTCATCTAGTCACTCAAAGACTTTAG
GCTATAAGAGGCTGACTAAAAGCAATCCAATCTCATGCCAAATTCTATTGTATAAATCTCGCTCTAAAGG
CCGAAAAAATCAGCGCTCGACACGGACTCATTGTCACCACCCGTCACCTAAAATCTACTCAGCGTCGGCA
AAGGAGCCATGGATTCTAGCAACTAACTTACCTGTTGAAATTCGAACACCCAAACAACTTGTTAATATCT
ATTCGAAGCGAATGCAGATTGAAGAAACCTTCCGAGACTTGAAAAGTCCTGCCTACGGACTAGGCCTACG
CCATAGCCGAACGAGCAGCTCAGAGCGTTTTGATATCATGCTGCTAATCGCCCTGATGCTTCAACTAACA
TGTTGGCTTGCGGGCGTTCATGCTCAGAAACAAGGTTGGGACAAGCACTTCCAGGCTAACACAGTCAGAA
ATCGAAACGTACTCTCAACAGTTCGCTTAGGCATGGAAGTTTTGCGGCATTCTGGCTACACAATAACAAG
GGAAGACTTACTCGTGGCTGCAACCCTACTAGCTCAAAATTTATTCACACATGGTTACGCTTTGGGGAAA
TTATGAGGGGATCTCTCAGCACTGAGCGTCAGACCCCGTAGAAAAGATCAAAGGATCTTCTTGAGATCCT
TTTTTTCTGCGCGTAATCTGCTGCTTGCAAACAAAAAAACCACCGCTACCAGCGGTGGTTTGTTTGCCGG
ATCAAGAGCTACCAACTCTTTTTCCGAAGGTAACTGGCTTCAGCAGAGCGCAGATACCAAATACTGTCCT
TCTAGTGTAGCCGTAGTTAGGCCACCACTTCAAGAACTCTGTAGCACCGCCTACATACCTCGCTCTGCTA
ATCCTGTTACCAGTGGCTGCTGCCAGTGGCGATAAGTCGTGTCTTACCGGGTTGGACTCAAGACGATAGT
TACCGGATAAGGCGCAGCGGTCGGGCTGAACGGGGGGTTCGTGCACACAGCCCAGCTTGGAGCGAACGAC
CTACACCGAACTGAGATACCTACAGCGTGAGCTATGAGAAAGCGCCACGCTTCCCGAAGGGAGAAAGGCG
GACAGGTATCCGGTAAGCGGCAGGGTCGGAACAGGAGAGCGCACGAGGGAGCTTCCAGGGGGAAACGCCT
GGTATCTTTATAGTCCTGTCGGGTTTCGCCACCTCTGACTTGAGCGTCGATTTTTGTGATGCTCGTCAGG
GGGGCGGAGCCTATGGAAAAACGCCAGCAACGCGGCCTTTTTACGGTTCCTGGCCTTTTGCTGGCCTTTT
GCTCACATGTTCTTTCCTGCGTTATCCCCTGATTCTGTGGATAACCGTATTACCGCCTTTGAGTGAGCTG
ATACCGCTCGCCGCAGCCGAACGACCGAGCGCAGCGAGTCAGTGAGCGAGGAAGCGGAAGAGGGCCTGAT
GCGGTATTTTCTCCTTACGCATCTGTGCGGTATTTCACACCGCATATGGTGCACTCTCAGTACAATCTGC
TCTGATGCCGCATAGTTAAGCCAGTATACACTCCGCTATCGCTACGTGACTGGGTCATGGCTGCGCCCCG
ACACCCGCCAACACCCGCTGACGCGCCCTGACGGGCTTGTCTGCTCCCGGCATCCGCTTACAGACAAGCT
GTGACCGTTTCCGGGAGCTGCATGTGTCAGAGGTTTTCACCGTCATCACCGAAACGCGCGAGGCAGGGTG
CCTTGATGTGGGCGCCGGCGGTCGAGTGGCGACGGCGCGGCTTGTCCGCGCCCTGGTAGATTGCCTGGCC
GTAGGCCAGCCATTTTTGAGCGGCCAGCGGCCGCGATAGGCCGACGCGAAGCGGCGGGGCGTAGGGAGCG
CAGCGACCGAAGGGTAGGCGCTTTTTGCAGCTCTTGGGCTGTGCGCTGGCCAGACAGTTATGCACAGGCC
AGGCGGGTTTTAAGAGTTTTAATAAGTTTTAAAGAGTTTTAGGCGGAAAAATCGCCTTTTTTCTCTTTTA
TATCAGTCACTTACATGTGTGACCGGTTCCCAATGTACGGCTTTGGGTTCCCAATGTACGGGTTCCGGTT
CCCAATGTACGGCTTTGGGTTCCCAATGTACGTGCTATCCACAGGAAAGAGGCCTTTTCGACCTTTTTCC
CCTGCTAGGGCAATTTGCCCTAGCATCTGCTCCGTACATTAGGAACCGGCGGATGCTTCGCCCTCGATCA
GGTTGCGGTAGCGCATGACTAGGATCGGGCCAGCCTGCCCCGCCTCCTCCTTCAAATCGTACTCCGGCAG
GTCATTTGACCCGATCAGCTTGCGCACGGTGAAACAGAACTTCTTGAACTCTCCGGCGCTGCCACTGCGT
TCGTAGATCGTCTTGAACAACCATCTGGCTTCTGCCTTGCCTGCGGCGCGGCGTGCCAGGCGGTAGAGAA
AACGGCCGATGCCGGGATCGATCAAAAAGTAATCGGGGTGAACCGTCAGCACGTCCGGGTTCTTGCCTTC
TGTGATCTCGCGGTACATCCAATCAGCTAGCTCGATCTCGATGTACTCCGGCCGCCCGGTTTCGCTCTTT
ACGATCTTGTAGCGGCTAATCAAGGCTTCACCCTCGGATACCGTCACCAGGCGGCCGTTCTTGGCCTTCT
TCGTACGCTGCATGGCAACGTGCGTGGTGTTTAACCGAATGCAGGTTTCTACCAGGTCGTCTTTCTGCTT
TCCGCCATCGGCTCGCCGGCAGAACTTGAGTACGTCCGCAACGTGTGGACGGAACACGCGGCCGGGCTTG
TCTCCCTTCCCTTCCCGGTATCGGTTCATGGATTCGGTTAGATGGGAAACCGCCATCAGTACCAGGTCGT
AATCCCACACACTGGCCATGCCGGCCGGCCCTGCGGAAACCTCTACGTGCCCGTCTGGAAGCTCGTAGCG
GATCACCTCGCCAGCTCGTCGGTCACGCTTCGACAGACGGAAAACGGCCACGTCCATGATGCTGCGACTA
TCGCGGGTGCCCACGTCATAGAGCATCGGAACGAAAAAATCTGGTTGCTCGTCGCCCTTGGGCGGCTTCC
TAATCGACGGCGCACCGGCTGCCGGCGGTTGCCGGGATTCTTTGCGGATTCGATCAGCGGCCGCTTGCCA
CGATTCACCGGGGCGTGCTTCTGCCTCGATGCGTTGCCGCTGGGCGGCCTGCGCGGCCTTCAACTTCTCC
ACCAGGTCATCACCCAGCGCCGCGCCGATTTGTACCGGGCCGGATGGTTTGCGACCGCTCACGCCGATTC
CTCGGGCTTGGGGGTTCCAGTGCCATTGCAGGGCCGGCAGGCAACCCAGCCGCTTACGCCTGGCCAACCG
CCCGTTCCTCCACACATGGGGCATTCCACGGCGTCGGTGCCTGGTTGTTCTTGATTTTCCATGCCGCCTC
CTTTAGCCGCTAAAATTCATCTACTCATTTATTCATTTGCTCATTTACTCTGGTAGCTGCGCGATGTATT
CAGATAGCAGCTCGGTAATGGTCTTGCCTTGGCGTACCGCGTACATCTTCAGCTTGGTGTGATCCTCCGC
CGGCAACTGAAAGTTGACCCGCTTCATGGCTGGCGTGTCTGCCAGGCTGGCCAACGTTGCAGCCTTGCTG
CTGCGTGCGCTCGGACGGCCGGCACTTAGCGTGTTTGTGCTTTTGCTCATTTTCTCTTTACCTCATTAAC
TCAAATGAGTTTTGATTTAATTTCAGCGGCCAGCGCCTGGACCTCGCGGGCAGCGTCGCCCTCGGGTTCT
GATTCAAGAACGGTTGTGCCGGCGGCGGCAGTGCCTGGGTAGCTCACGCGCTGCGTGATACGGGACTCAA
GAATGGGCAGCTCGTACCCGGCCAGCGCCTCGGCAACCTCACCGCCGATGCGCGTGCCTTTGATCGCCCG
CGACACGACAAAGGCCGCTTGTAGCCTTCCATCCGTGACCTCAATGCGCTGCTTAACCAGCTCCACCAGG
TCGGCGGTGGCCCATATGTCGTAAGGGCTTGGCTGCACCGGAATCAGCACGAAGTCGGCTGCCTTGATCG
CGGACACAGCCAAGTCCGCCGCCTGGGGCGCTCCGTCGATCACTACGAAGTCGCGCCGGCCGATGGCCTT
CACGTCGCGGTCAATCGTCGGGCGGTCGATGCCGACAACGGTTAGCGGTTGATCTTCCCGCACGGCCGCC
CAATCGCGGGCACTGCCCTGGGGATCGGAATCGACTAACAGAACATCGGCCCCGGCGAGTTGCAGGGCGC
GGGCTAGATGGGTTGCGATGGTCGTCTTGCCTGACCCGCCTTTCTGGTTAAGTACAGCGATAACCTTCAT
GCGTTCCCCTTGCGTATTTGTTTATTTACTCATCGCATCATATACGCAGCGACCGCATGACGCAAGCTGT
TTTACTCAAATACACATCACCTTTTTAGACGGCGGCGCTCGGTTTCTTCAGCGGCCAAGCTGGCCGGCCA
GGCCGCCAGCTTGGCATCAGACAAACCGGCCAGGATTTCATGCAGCCGCACGGTTGAGCCGTGCGCGGGC
GGCTCGAACACGTACCCGGCCGCGATCATCTCCGCCTCGATCTCTTCGGTAATGAAAAACGGTTCGTCCT
GGCCGTCCTGGTGCGGTTTCATGCTTGTTCCTCTTGGCGTTCATTCTCGGCGGCCGCCAGGGCGTCGGCC
TCGGTCAATGCGTCCTCACGGAAGGCACCGCGCCGCCTGGCCTCGGTGGGCGTCACTTCCTCGCTGCGCT
CAAGTGCGCGGTACAGGGTCGAGCGATGCACGCCAAGCAGTGCAGCCGCCTCTTTCACGGTGCGGCCTTC
CTGGTCGATCAGCTCGCGGGCGTGCGCGATCTGTGCCGGGGTGAGGGTAGGGCGGGGGCCAAACTTCACG
CCTCGGGCCTTGGCGGCCTCGCGCCCGCTCCGGGTGCGGTCGATGATTAGGGAACGCTCGAACTCGGCAA
TGCCGGCGAACACGGTCAACACCATGCGGCCGGCCGGCGTGGTGGTGTCGGCCCACGGCTCTGCCAGGCT
ACGCAGGCCCGCGCCGGCCTCCTGGATGCGCTCGGCAATGTCCAGTAGGTCGCGGGTGCTGCGGGCCAGG
CGGTCTAGCCTGGTCACTGTCACAACGTCGCCAGGGCGTAGGTGGTCAAGCATCCTGGCCAGCTCCGGGC
GGTCGCGCCTGGTGCCGGTGATCTTCTCGGAAAACAGCTTGGTGCAGCCGGCCGCGTGCAGTTCGGCCCG
TTGGTTGGTCAAGTCCTGGTCGTCGGTGCTGACGCGGGCATAGCCCAGCAGGCCAGCGGCGGCGCTCTTG
TTCATGGCGTAATGTCTCCGGTTCTAGTCGCAAGTATTCTACTTTATGCGACTAAAACACGCGACAAGAA
AACGCCAGGAAAAGGGCAGGGCGGCAGCCTGTCGCGTAACTTAGGACTTGTGCGACATGTCGTTTTCAGA
AGACGGCTGCACTGAACGTCAGAAGCCGACTGCACTATAGCAGCGGAGGGGTTGGATCAAAGTACTTTGA
TCCCGAGGGGAACCCTGTGGTTGGCATGCACATACAAATGGACGAACGGATAAACCTTTTCACGCCCTTT
TAAATATCCGATTATTCTAATAAACGCTCTTTTCTCTTAGGTTTACCCGCCAATATATCCTGTCAAACAC
TGATAGTTTAAACTGAAGGCGGGAAACGACAATCTGATCCAAGCTCAAGCTGCTCTAGCATTCGCCATTC
AGGCTGCGCAACTGTTGGGAAGGGCGATCGGTGCGGGCCTCTTCGCTATTACGCCAGCTGGCGAAAGGGG
GATGTGCTGCAAGGCGATTAAGTTGGGTAACGCCAGGGTTTTCCCGAAGGGCGATCGGTGCGGGCCTCTT
CGCTATTACGCCAGCTGGCGAAAGGGGGATGTGCTGCAAGGCGATTAAGTTGGGTAACGCCAGGGTTTTC
CCAGTCACGACGTTGTAAAACGACGGCCAGTGCCACACTGAGCTCGATATCGGCGCGCCCCGGGAGCTCA
GCGGCAAAACACACCTAGACTAGATTTGTTTTGCTAACCCAATTGATATTAATTATATATGATTAATATT
TATATGTATATGGAATTGGTTAATAAAATGCATCTGGTTCATCAAAGAATTATAAAGACACGTGACATTC
ATTTAGGATAAGAAATATGGATGATCTCTTTCTCTTATTCAGATAATTAGTAATTACACATAACACACAA
CTTTGATGCCCACATTATAGTGATTAGCATGTCACTATGTGTGCATCCTTTTATTTCATACATTAATTAA
CTTGGCCAATCCAGAAGATGGACAAGTCTAGGCTCGAGTACCTGCACCAGCCGGGAATCGAACCCGGGTC
TGTACCGTGGCAGGGTACTATTCTACCACTAGACCACTGGTGCTTTGTTGCACCGACTCGGTGCCACTTT
GCTGTTTCCAGCAAAGTTGATAACGGACTAGCCTTATTTAAACTTGCTATGCTGTTTCCAGCATAGCTCT
TAAACTGAGACCACCGGTGGAAAGCGGGCAGTGAGCGCAACGCAATTAATGTGAGTTAGCTCACTCATTA
GGCACCCCAGGCTTTACACTTTATGCTTCCGGCTCGTATGTTGTGTGGAATTGTGAGCGGATAACAATTT
CACACAGGAAACAGCTATGACCATGATTACGCCAAGCGCGCAATTAACCCTCACTAAAGGGAACAAAAGC
TGGAGGACCTCGAGGGGGGGCCCGGTACCCAATTCGCCCTATAGTGAGTCGTATTACGCGCGCTCACTGG
CCGTCGTTTTACAACGTCGTGACTGGGAAAACCCTGGCGTTACCCAACTTAATCGCCTTGCAGCACATCC
CCCTTTCGCCAGCTGGCGTAATAGCGAAGAGGCCCGCACCGATCGCCCTTCCCAACAGTTGCGCAGCCTG
AATGGCGAATGGGACGCGCCCTGTAGCGGCGCCCGTCTCCAGGGGGGCACCCGTCAGTGCATTGCGCGAT
GCATGCACTGCCTCCATTGCGGTCACGCCGCCACGTTTTGCAATCTTCACAAGTTGGCCTGTGTCCAACT
GTAAGGTCTCCTGCACCAGCCGGGAATCGAACCCGGGTCTGTACCGTGGCAGGGTACTATTCTACCACTA
GACCACTGGTGCTTTGTTCCTGCAGGCTGCACACACAATTACCGAAGCATGGTCAGCAACTATGAACATG
AAATTATAACAATACCAAGCAAGTACAGCAGAAATCAGTCAATCAAATTATTCCAATATGTTAGATACAC
GATCTAAACCACAATAACATCAGTGTACCTATCAACACCAACAGTGACCTAACAAAATAGAGAGTCGCAC
CGTGCTCGAGTTCACAAAAATAATCTGCAGGTCTATGAACTACTAGAATTCCATCGGCAAACTGATTCAA
TAACTACTAGCACTATCCCGAGAGCACATAAGGCAGGTTAATTAACATAGGCTAGAATTTACAGGTGCAA
CAGTTGATAAGATAGGCATAAGCAAGTAAAATATCCTGAAAGCTATGCTATGTAATCACTAATCAACAAG
ACGCAGCCCTTAGATTAAACATGAACAGAGTAGAATCTATGCAACTAGAGGGACTGAATCAAAAACAACC
TAAGCAAAATATACCTGAAGCTGCTACTTGGATCAACGAGAAAAACAGAGACTAAATCCTACTGATTGAA
CAGATCGGAACAAATCACAACCCTAGCACAGTTCTACTTCTAGATCCGAACCAATAAATACTTGGACCAC
GAACAGCATCGCTCATAATCACAGATCCAGCATACCACGCGAACCCCATCTAACCCTGTTCAAATCTACC
ACAGATCGCAAAACGGAGACTAACAACAACATCTCACAATCACGAACAGGCCGGGAAATCAAATCAAACG
CGAGGAACGGAGAGGATCAGAAAATCGCATACCTTGAGAAGGCGATTCGACGCTTCGCTTCGAGGGGAGA
TTTTTTTTTCTCTGCGATTTTGGGGATTCGATTGATGGAGGAAGAGGCGAGGAGGGGGTGGGGTATTTAT
AGGTGGGGAGGGGGGGACTCGTGAGTGGGCCCAGGGGTGCGGTGGGTGGGGCCCAGTGAGAATATAGACA
AATAAAGAGAGGGAGAGGCGGTTTGGGGAGTCCGTCCCCACCACGCAAACGCGAGAAGGAAAGAAAGGAA
CGGAAAGGGGGCGGGTCCAGACGGCGCCGCGGAGATATCGAGGAGGTGGAAAGCTGATGCCGTTTGCTCA
CGGCGGGGTTGGTGGCCGTTAACACGCAGCGAAGCGGCGTTACTGCCGTGTACGTTTTGTGACCTTTCGA
AAGAGAGCCCCAGCCCAAGAAAGGCTGGCCAGGTTTTTTTGTACTGTGTACGATTACGACGGAAGAAAAC
ATACTCGTTGTTTTGTATTGGTAGATACTGGGCCGTAGTAAAATTAGAATCAGTTGTTAATTGGTTATTA
TATATACCATCTTAAGCTACCAAAATTAATAAAGTTGTGATGGCTATGGTATATTTTGGTAGTGAATTAT
ATTGATTTGGTATATATTAGAATCAATCCAACCACAACACAACCAAAAATACCTGAAGCTCAATATTGAT
GGTGCTTTTCGACTATCTAGCAAATGTGGTGAATGGGGCTTTATAATTGAAGCAGCCCAGGATGCACTTT
GTGCAGAGACTGATGTGCTCCGGCGCGCCGTCCGAGCTCAGCGCTTATCTTTAATCATATTCCATAGTCC
ATACCATAGCACATACAGTAGTTATATGCTGCAGAAGAGATCCAACAAAACATTCACAATGGATTATAGA
AACATTTGTTTATTCATTATAATGTGATCTTACATTCATTTAATATTAGAAAAAGCCACAAATTCATAAC
ACAACAAGCCAAGAAAAAAACACAAACTTAAGCACACAAGCTTTTTATTTGACACACCAAATATTTCATC
TTCATCTTCATATACTCGAGAAGCTCACACTTTTCTTTTCTTTTTGGGCTCAAACTCTGAACCATCAGCA
GTACGCTTTGAACCTCCCGACAGCATCTTGATTTTATTCTCGCCGTTTGAATCTTGTATTACTAACGCCC
ATGGCTTGTATTCTGGAGCATCGGAGGTCAATAACATCACATTCTCGTCGGTAGACTCGTCATAAGCAGT
ATGCACTAGAATGTCCGATTCGGGCTTGTTGCCGATCACCTCCTCCACTTCTTCAGGGAGCATCAGGATG
CTCTCTTGGATGACCAACTGCTTCCCAGTCTCTTTCTCAATAATATCACTCAGGTTCGTCGAACCGCCTG
ACCCCCCCGACCCGCCGGATAGCATTTTGATTTTGTTCTCACCGTTAGAGTCCTGGATGACCAACGCCCA
CGGCTTGTACTCAGGTGCATCAGAAGTCAAAAGCATGACATTCTCATCCGTGCTTTCGTCGTACGCGGTA
TGAACAAGAATGTCAGATTCAGGCTTGTTGCCGATGACCTCCTCCACCTCCTCCGGAAGCATGAGAATGC
TCTCTTGTATAACCAGCTGTTTCCCAGTTTCCTTCTCGATTATATCTGAGAGATTAGTGCTTCCTCCGGA
GCCGCCAGAGCCACCAGATCCTGCCTTCTTCTTCTTCGCCTGCCCCGCCTTCTTCGTCGCCGCTGGCCGC
TTGTCGCCCCCGAGCTGAGACAGGTCGATGCGCGTCTCGTAGAGGCCGGTAATCGACTGGTGGATGAGGG
TCGCGTCCAGGACCTCCTTAGTGCTTGTGTACCTCTTGCGATCGATAGTTGTGTCGAAGTACTTGAAAGC
AGCAGGGGCGCCGAGGTTCGTCAGGGTGAAGAGATGAATGATATTCTCAGCCTGCTCCCTGATTGGCTTG
TCGCGGTGCTTGTTGTACGCGGAGAGGACCTTATCCAGATTCGCGTCGGCCAGGATCACGCGCTTGGAGA
ACTCGGAAATCTGCTCAATGATCTCGTCGAGGTAATGCTTGTGCTGCTCGACGAACAGCTGCTTCTGCTC
GTTGTCCTCGGGGCTGCCCTTGAGCTTCTCGTAGTGGGAGGCCAGGTAGAGGAAGTTCACATACTTGGAC
GGCAGAGCCAGCTCGTTCCCCTTCTGCAGCTCGCCAGCGGAAGCCAGCATCCGCTTCCTGCCGTTCTCCA
GCTCGAAGAGTGAGTACTTGGGGAGCTTAATGATCAGGTCCTTCTTCACCTCCTTGTAGCCCTTCGCCTC
CAGGAAATCGATCGGGTTCTTCTCGAAGCTGGAGCGCTCCATAATCGTGATCCCCAGCAGCTCCTTCACG
CTCTTGAGCTTCTTGGACTTGCCCTTCTCAACCTTCGCCACAACCAGGACCGAGTAGGCCACAGTGGGGC
TGTCGAACCCGCCGTACTTCTTCGGATCCCAGTCCTTCTTGCGGGCGATGAGCTTGTCGCTGTTCCGCTT
AGGCAGAATTGACTCCTTAGAGAACCCGCCAGTCTGGACCTCTGTCTTCTTGACGATATTCACTTGTGGC
ATGGAGAGAACCTTCCTGACGGTCGCGAAATCCCTGCCCTTGTCCCACACGATCTCCCCCGTCTCGCCGT
TCGTCTCGATGAGGGGGCGCTTCCGGATCTCGCCATTGGCCAGAGTGATCTCTGTCTTGAAGAAATTCAT
AATGTTAGAGTAGAAGAAGTACTTGGCGGTAGCCTTGCCAATCTCCTGCTCCGACTTGGCGATCATCTTC
CTCACATCGTAAACCTTGTAGTCCCCGTACACGAACTCGCTCTCGAGCTTTGGGTACTTCTTGATCAGAG
CTGTGCCGACCACCGCGTTCAGGTACGCGTCATGGGCATGGTGGTAATTGTTGATCTCCCGAACCTTGTA
GAACTGGAAATCCTTCCTGAAGTCGGAGACGAGCTTTGACTTCAGGGTGATGACCTTCACCTCGCGGATC
AGCTTGTCATTCTCATCGTACTTAGTGTTCATCCGTGAGTCGAGAATCTGCGCAACGTGCTTAGTGATCT
GCCGTGTCTCGACCAGCTGCCTCTTGATGAAGCCCGCCTTGTCCAGCTCAGAGAGCCCGCCCCTCTCAGC
CTTTGTGAGGTTATCGAACTTCCGCTGCGTGATCAGCTTGGCATTCAGGAGCTGGCGCCAGTAGTTCTTC
ATCTTCTTAACGACCTCCTCTGAAGGAACATTATCAGACTTGCCCCGGTTCTTGTCCGACCTGGTGAGGA
CCTTGTTGTCAATGGAGTCATCCTTCAGGAATGACTGTGGAACGATATGATCGACGTCGTAATCGCTGAG
CCTGTTAATATCCAGCTCCTGGTCCACATACATATCGCGGCCATTCTGGAGGTAGTACAGGTAGAGCTTC
TCATTCTGCAGCTGCGTGTTCTCCACCGGGTGCTCCTTGAGGATCTGGGACCCCAGCTCCTTAATGCCCT
CCTCGATCCTCTTCATCCTCTCGCGTGAGTTCTTCTGGCCCTTCTGCGTGGTCTGATTCTCCCGGGCCAT
CTCAATGACGATGTTCTCAGGCTTGTGCCTGCCCATGACCTTCACCAGCTCGTCCACAACCTTCACGGTC
TGCAGAATCCCCTTCTTGATAGCTGGCGAGCCAGCGAGGTTCGCGATATGCTCGTGCAGCGAGTCCCCCT
GGCCGCTCACCTGAGCCTTCTGGATATCCTCCTTGAATGTGAGGCTGTCATCGTGAATCAGCTGCATGAA
ATTGCGGTTCGCGAAGCCATCGCTCTTCAGGAAGTCGAGGATCGTCTTCCCGGACTGCTTGTCCCGAATG
CCGTTGATGAGCTTCCTGCTCAGCCTCCCCCAGCCGGTGTACCTCCTCCTCTTGAGCTGCTTCATGACCT
TGTCATCGAAGAGATGGGCGTAAGTCTTCAGGCGCTCCTCGATCATCTCCCGGTCCTCGAACAGAGTGAG
TGTCAGCACAATGTCCTCGAGGATATCCTCATTCTCCTCGTTGTCCAGGAAGTCCTTATCCTTAATGATC
TTCAGGAGATCGTGGTAGGTCCCCAGGGAGGCGTTGAAGCGGTCCTCAACGCCAGAGATCTCGACCGAAT
CGAAGCACTCAATCTTCTTGAAGTAGTCCTCCTTGAGCTGCTTAACCGTGACCTTCCGGTTGGTCTTGAA
CAGGAGGTCCACGATGGCCTTCTTCTGCTCCCCAGACAGGAAAGCCGGCTTCCTCATGCCCTCGGTCACA
TACTTCACCTTAGTCAGCTCGTTGTAGACTGTGAAGTACTCGTACAGGAGCGAGTGCTTAGGGAGCACCT
TCTCATTTGGCAGGTTCTTGTCGAAATTCGTCATCCTCTCGATGAACGACTGAGCGCTAGCGCCCTTGTC
GACCACCTCCTCGAAGTTCCACGGCGTGATCGTCTCCTCTGACTTGCGGGTCATCCAAGCGAAGCGGGAG
TTGCCCCTAGCGAGTGGGCCGACGTAGTACGGGATCCTGAAAGTCAGAATCTTCTCGATCTTCTCGCGGT
TATCCTTGAGGAAAGGGTAGAAGTCCTCCTGCCTCCTCAGGATAGCGTGCAGCTCCCCGAGATGAATCTG
GTGTGGGATGCTGCCGTTATCGAATGTCCGCTGCTTCCTCAGGAGGTCCTCGCGATTGAGCTTCACCAGC
AGCTCCTCCGTGCCGTCCATCTTCTCCAGAATCGGCTTGATGAACTTGTAGAACTCCTCCTGAGAGGCCC
CGCCGTCAATGTACCCAGCGTAGCCGTTCTTCGACTGATCGAAGAAGATCTCCTTGTACTTCTCGGGGAG
CTGCTGCCTGACCAGCGCCTTCAGGAGGGTCAGATCCTGATGGTGCTCGTCGTAGCGCTTGATCATGGAG
GCTGAGAGCGGAGCCTTCGTAATCTCGGTGTTCACCCTGAGAATATCAGACAGGAGGATGGCGTCCGACA
GATTCTTGGCAGCGAGGAACAGGTCCGCGTACTGATCGCCGATCTGGGCCAGGAGGTTATCCAGGTCATC
GTCGTATGTGTCCTTGGAGAGCTGCAGCTTGGCGTCCTCAGCGAGATCGAAATTCGACTTGAAGTTGGGC
GTGAGCCCCAGGCTGAGCGCAATGAGATTCCCGAACAGGCCGTTCTTCTTCTCGCCCGGCAGCTGGGCGA
TCAGGTTCTCGAGGCGCCGAGACTTCGAGAGCCTAGCGGACAGGATAGCCTTCGCGTCGACGCCTGACGC
ATTAATGGGGTTCTCCTCGAAGAGCTGGTTGTACGTCTGCACGAGCTGGATGAACAGCTTGTCAACATCG
CTATTGTCCGGGTTGAGATCCCCCTCGATCAGGAAATGGCCCCTGAACTTAATCATGTGGGCCAGAGCGA
GGTAGATCAGGCGGAGGTCCGCCTTATCTGTGGAGTCCACGAGCTTCTTCCGCAGATGGTAGATCGTAGG
GTACTTCTCGTGGTAGGCAACCTCGTCGACAATGTTGCCGAAGATTGGATGCCGCTCGTGCTTCTTATCC
TCCTCCACGAGGAATGACTCCTCCAGCCTGTGGAAGAAAGAATCGTCAACCTTCGCCATCTCGTTGGAGA
AAATCTCCTGCAGGTAGCAGATGCGATTCTTCCTGCGCGTGTACCGCCTGCGGGCGGTGCGCTTGAGCCG
CGTAGCCTCAGCCGTCTCGCCGCTGTCGAACAGGAGAGCGCCAATGAGATTCTTCTTGATGGAATGCCGA
TCGGTGTTGCCCAGGACCTTGAACTTCTTTGAGGGCACCTTGTACTCGTCGGTGATCACGGCCCAGCCAA
CAGAGTTAGTCCCAATAGCGAGGCCGATCGAGTACTTCTTGTCAGCAGCTGGCACCCCGTGGATGCCAAC
CTTCCTCTTCTTCTTCGGAGCCATCGAACCCCCGCTGCTGCCCCCGCTGCTTTCAGGTGTTGCGCTCTCG
CTTGTGCCAGGTGTCTCAGAGCCAGAGGAGCCTCCGCTAGATCCTCCGGAGTTGATGGAGCTCTGGGCCT
TCTTCTGAGCATTGAACACCTGTCTAGGCATCCGATAGAAATCGCACAGCAGGGCGGCACATTCATCTGC
CAGGATTCCCTCGGTAATTTCGACGCGGTGATTCATGCCGGGGTAGTTCAGCACGTTCATCAGGGAGCCT
GCGGCGCCTCTTTTTGAGTTCCTCCAGCCAAACACCACGCGGCCGATCCTAGAGTTGATCATGGCGCCGG
CGCACATCACGCAAGGCTCGAATGTCACGTACAGGGTGGCGTCAATCAGTCTGTAGTTCTGCATGACCAG
GCCGCCCTGTCTCAGGGCAATAATTTCGGCATGGGCTGTTGGGTCGTGCAGGCCGATGGCTCTGTTCCAG
CCCTCGCCGATCACTCTATTGTTCAGCACCAGCACGGCTCCCACAGGTGCTTTCCTCTCATCCCGTGCCC
TCTTGGCCAGGGTCAGGGCATGTCTCATCCAGTACTCGTGGGAAAACTCCACCTCAGAGACTTTCCGCTT
CTTCTTTGGTGACTCGAACTCGCTTCCGTCGGCTGTCCGTTTCATTCCTGCAGGCTGCAGAAGTAACACC
AAACAACAGGGTGAGCATCGACAAAAGAAACAGTACCAAGCAAATAAATAGCGTATGAAGGCAGGGCTAA
AAAAATCCACATATAGCTGCTGCATATGCCATCATCCAAGTATATCAAGATCAAAATAATTATAAAACAT
ACTTGTTTATTATAATAGATAGGTACTCAAGGTTAGAGCATATGAATAGATGCTGCATATGCCATCATGT
ATATGCATCAGTAAAACCCACATCAACATGTATACCTATCCTAGATCGATATTTCCATCCATCTTAAACT
CGTAACTATGAAGATGTATGACACACACATACAGTTCCAAAATTAATAAATACACCAGGTAGTTTGAAAC
AGTATTCTACTCCGATCTTGAACGAATGAACGACCGCCCAACCACACCACATCATCACAACCAAGCGAAC
AAAAAGCATCTCTGTATATGCATCAGTAAAACCCGCATCAACATGTATACCTATCCTAGATCGATATTTC
CATCCATCATCTTCAATTCGTAACTATGAATATGTATGGCACACACATACAGATCCAAAATTAATAAATC
CACCAGGTAGTTTGAAACAGAATTAATTCTACTCCGATCTTGAACGACCGCCCAACCAGACCACATCATC
ACAACCAAGACAAAAAAAAGCATGAAAAGATGACCCGACAAACAAGTGCACGGCATATATTGAAATAAAG
GAAAAGGGCAAACCAAACCCTATGCAACGAAACAAAAAAAATCATGAAATCGATCCCGTCTGCGGAACGG
CTAGAGCCATCCCAGGATTCCCCAAAGAGAAACACTGGCAAGTTAGCAATCAGAACGTGTCTGACGTACA
GGTCGCATCCGTGTACGAACGCTAGTAGCACGGATCTAACACAAACACGGATCTAACACAAACATGAACA
GAAGTAGAACTACCGGGCCCTAACCATGGACCGGAACGCCGATCTTGAGAAGGTAGAGAGGGGGGGGGGG
GAGGACGAGCGGCGTACCTTGAAGCGGAGGTGCCGACGGGTGGATTTGGGGGAGTTCTGGTTGTGTGTGT
GTGCGCTCCGAACAACACGAGGTTGGGGAAAGAGGGTGTGGAGGGGGTGTCTATTTATTACGGCGGGCGA
GGAAGGGAAAGCGAAGGAGCGGTGGGAAAGGAATCCCCCGTAGCTGCCGGTGCCGTGAGAGGAGGAGGAG
GCCGCCTGCCGTGCCGGCTCACGTCTGCCGCTCCGCCACGCAATTTCTGGATGCCGACAGCGGAGCAAGT
CCAACGGTGGAGCGGAACTCTCGAGAGGGGTCCAGAGGCAGCGACAGAGATGCCGTGCCGTCTGCTTCGC
TTGGCCCGACGCGACGCTGCTGGTTCGCTGGTTGGTGTCCGTTAGACTCGTCGACGGCGTTTAACAGGCT
GGCATTATCTACTCGAAACAAGAAAAATGTTTCCTTAGTTTTTTTAATTTCTTAAAGGGTATTTGTTTAA
TTTTTAGTCACTTTATTTTATTCTATTTTATATCTAAATTATTAAATAAAAAAACTAAAATAGAGTTTTA
GTTTTCTTAATTTAGAGGCTAAAATAGAATAAAATAGATGTACTAAAAAAATTAGTCTATAAAAACCATT
AACCCTAAACCCTAAATGGATGTACTAATAAAATGGATGAAGTATTATATAGGTGAAGCTATTTGCAAAA
AAAAAGGAGAACACATGCACACTAAAAAGATAAAACTGTAGAGTCCTGTTGTCAAAATACTCAATTGTCC
TTTAGACCATGTCTAACTGTTCATTTATATGATTCTCTAAAACACTGATATTATTGTAGTACTATAGATT
ATATTATTCGTAGAGTAAAGTTTAAATATATGTATAAAGATAGATAAACTGCACTTCAAACAAGTGTGAC
AAAAAAAATATGTGGTAATTTTTTATAACTTAGACATGCAATGCTCACCTTATCTCAAGAGAGGGGCACG
ACCGGGTCACGCTGCACTGCAGCTCCGGCGCGCCGATCCCCGGGTACCGAGCTCGAATTCGTAATCATGT
CATAGCTGTTTCCTGTGTGAAATTGTTATCCGCTCACAATTCCACACAACATACGAGCCGGAAGCATAAA
GTGTAAAGCCTGGGGTGCCTAATGAGTGAGCTAACTCACATTAATTGCGTTGCGCT
